>Addgene plasmid #236004 | pcDNA3-Lyso-INPP5E | addgene full sequence | sequence record 473793 | Addgene NGS Result
GACGGATCGGGAGATCTCCCGATCCCCTATGGTGCACTCTCAGTACAATCTGCTCTGATGCCGCATAGTT
AAGCCAGTATCTGCTCCCTGCTTGTGTGTTGGAGGTCGCTGAGTAGTGCGCGAGCAAAATTTAAGCTACA
ACAAGGCAAGGCTTGACCGACAATTGCATGAAGAATCTGCTTAGGGTTAGGCGTTTTGCGCTGCTTCGCG
ATGTACGGGCCAGATATACGCGTTGACATTGATTATTGACTAGTTATTAATAGTAATCAATTACGGGGTC
ATTAGTTCATAGCCCATATATGGAGTTCCGCGTTACATAACTTACGGTAAATGGCCCGCCTGGCTGACCG
CCCAACGACCCCCGCCCATTGACGTCAATAATGACGTATGTTCCCATAGTAACGCCAATAGGGACTTTCC
ATTGACGTCAATGGGTGGAGTATTTACGGTAAACTGCCCACTTGGCAGTACATCAAGTGTATCATATGCC
AAGTACGCCCCCTATTGACGTCAATGACGGTAAATGGCCCGCCTGGCATTATGCCCAGTACATGACCTTA
TGGGACTTTCCTACTTGGCAGTACATCTACGTATTAGTCATCGCTATTACCATGGTGATGCGGTTTTGGC
AGTACATCAATGGGCGTGGATAGCGGTTTGACTCACGGGGATTTCCAAGTCTCCACCCCATTGACGTCAA
TGGGAGTTTGTTTTGGCACCAAAATCAACGGGACTTTCCAAAATGTCGTAACAACTCCGCCCCATTGACG
CAAATGGGCGGTAGGCGTGTACGGTGGGAGGTCTATATAAGCAGAGCTCTCTGGCTAACTAGAGAACCCA
CTGCTTACTGGCTTATCGAAATTAATACGACTCACTATAGGGAGACCCAAGCTTGCGGCCGCCACCATGG
CGGCGCCCGGCAGCGCCCGGCGACCCCTGCTGCTGCTACTGCTGTTGCTGCTGCTCGGCCTCATGCATTG
TGCGTCAGCAGCAATGTTTATGGTGAAAAATGGCAACGGGACCGCGTGCATAATGGCCAACTTCTCTGCT
GCCTTCTCAGTGAACTACGACACCAAGAGTGGCCCTAAGAACATGACCTTTGACCTGCCATCAGATGCCA
CAGTGGTGCTCAACCGCAGCTCCTGTGGAAAAGAGAACACTTCTGACCCCAGTCTCGTGATTGCTTTTGG
AAGAGGACATACACTCACTCTCAATTTCACGAGAAATGCAACACGTTACAGCGTCCAGCTCATGAGTTTT
GCTTATAACTTGTCAGACACACACCTTTTCCCCAATGCGAGCTCCAAAGAAATCAAGACTGTGGAATCTA
TAACTGACATCAGGGCAGATATAGATAAAAAATACAGATGTGTTAGTGGCACCCAGGTCCACATGAACAA
CGTGACCGTAACGCCCCATGATGCCACCATCCAGGCGTACCTTTCCAACAGCAGCTTCAGCAGGGGAGAG
ACACGCTGTGAACAAGACAGGCCTTCCCCAACCACAGCGCCCCCTGCGCCACCCAGCCCCTCGCCCTCAC
CCGTGCCCAAGAGCCCCTCTGTGGACAAGTACAACGTGAGCGGCACCAACGGGACCTGCCTGCTGGCCAG
CATGGGGCTGCAGCTGAACCTCACCTATGAGAGGAAGGACAACACGACGGTGACAAGGCTTCTCAACATC
AACCCCAACAAGACCTCGGCCAGCGGGAGCTGCGGCGCCCACCTGGTGACTCTGGAGCTGCACAGCGAGG
GCACCACCGTCCTGCTCTTCCAGTTCGGGATGAATGCAAGTTCTAGCCGGTTTTTCCTACAAGGAATCCA
GTTGAATACAATTCTTCCTGACGCCAGAGACCCTGCCTTTAAAGCTGCCAACGGCTCCCTGCGAGCGCTG
CAGGCCACAGTCGGCAATTCCTACAAGTGCAACGCGGAGGAGCACGTCCGTGTCACGAAGGCGTTTTCAG
TCAATATATTCAAAGTGTGGGTCCAGGCTTTCAAGGTGGAAGGTGGCCAGTTTGGCTCTGTGGAGGAGTG
TCTGCTGGACGAGAACAGCATGCTGATCCCCATCGCTGTGGGTGGTGCCCTGGCGGGGCTGGTCCTCATC
GTCCTCATCGCCTACCTCGTCGGCAGGAAGAGGAGTCACGCAGGCTACCAGACTATCGGTGGTGGCGGTG
GTGCGGATCCCTCGGATCTTGCAGACTACAAGCTCCGCGCGCAGCCGCTCCTGGTGCGGGCCCACAGCAG
CCTGGGCCCCGGCCGGCCGCGGAGCCCCCTGGCCTGCGACGACTGTTCCCTTCGCTCGGCCAAATCCTCC
TTCAGCCTCCTGGCGCCCATCCGCAGCAAGGACGTCCGCAGCAGGAGTTACCTGGAGGGCAGCCTCCTGG
CCAGCGGGGCCCTGTTGGGGGCGGATGAGCTGGCCCGCTACTTCCCAGACCGGAACGTGGCACTCTTCGT
GGCCACCTGGAACATGCAGGGCCAGAAGGAGCTCCCGCCCAGCCTGGACGAGTTCCTGCTCCCAGCCGAG
GCCGACTATGCCCAGGACCTGTATGTCATCGGGGTCCAGGAGGGCTGTTCTGACAGGCGGGAGTGGGAGA
CTCGTCTGCAGGAGACGCTGGGCCCGCACTATGTGCTGCTGTCCTCGGCGGCCCACGGCGTGCTCTACAT
GTCGCTCTTCATCCGCAGGGACCTCATCTGGTTCTGCTCAGAGGTGGAGTGCTCCACGGTGACCACACGC
ATCGTGTCTCAGATCAAGACCAAGGGGGCCTTGGGCATCAGCTTCACCTTTTTTGGCACTTCCTTCCTCT
TCATCACGTCCCACTTCACCTCAGGTGACGGGAAGGTGGCGGAGCGGCTGCTGGACTACACCAGGACTGT
ACAAGCCCTGGTCCTGCCCAGAAATGTGCCCGACACCAACCCCTATCGCTCCAGCGCAGCGGACGTCACC
ACCCGCTTCGATGAGGTGTTCTGGTTTGGAGACTTCAACTTCCGCCTGAGTGGCGGGCGCACAGTCGTGG
ACGCCCTCCTGTGCCAGGGCCTGGTGGTGGACGTGCCGGCGCTGCTGCAGCACGACCAGCTCATCCGGGA
GATGCGGAAAGGGTCCATCTTCAAGGGCTTCCAGGAGCCGGACATCCACTTCCTCCCATCATACAAGTTT
GACATCGGGAAGGACACGTACGACAGCACCTCCAAGCAGAGGACGCCCTCATACACGGACCGCGTCTTGT
ACAGAAGCCGCCACAAGGGTGACATCTGTCCTGTGAGCTACTCTTCCTGCCCCGGGATCAAGACGTCCGA
CCACCGCCCTGTGTATGGCCTCTTCCGGGTGAAAGTGAGGCCGGGGCGAGACAACATTCCGTTGGCAGCT
GGCAAATTTGATAGAGAACTGTACTTACTAGGAATTAAAAGACGGATTTCGAAGGAGATTCAGAGGCAGC
AAGCACTACAGAGTCAGAACTCCAGCACCATCGCCTCCGTTTCTGCTAGCGATCCCATGGTGAGCAAGGG
CGAGGAGGATAACATGGCCATCATCAAGGAGTTCATGCGCTTCAAGGTGCACATGGAGGGCTCCGTGAAC
GGCCACGAGTTCGAGATCGAGGGCGAGGGCGAGGGCCGCCCCTACGAGGGCACCCAGACCGCCAAGCTGA
AGGTGACCAAGGGTGGCCCCCTGCCCTTCGCCTGGGACATCCTGTCCCCTCAGTTCATGTACGGCTCCAA
GGCCTACGTGAAGCACCCCGCCGACATCCCCGACTACTTGAAGCTGTCCTTCCCCGAGGGCTTCAAGTGG
GAGCGCGTGATGAACTTCGAGGACGGCGGCGTGGTGACCGTGACCCAGGACTCCTCCCTGCAGGACGGCG
AGTTCATCTACAAGGTGAAGCTGCGCGGCACCAACTTCCCCTCCGACGGCCCCGTAATGCAGAAGAAGAC
CATGGGCTGGGAGGCCTCCTCCGAGCGGATGTACCCCGAGGACGGCGCCCTGAAGGGCGAGATCAAGCAG
AGGCTGAAGCTGAAGGACGGCGGCCACTACGACGCTGAGGTCAAGACCACCTACAAGGCCAAGAAGCCCG
TGCAGCTGCCCGGCGCCTACAACGTCAACATCAAGTTGGACATCACCTCCCACAACGAGGACTACACCAT
CGTGGAACAGTACGAACGCGCCGAGGGCCGCCACTCCACCGGCGGCATGGACGAGCTGTACAAGCGCATG
CATTAAGAATTCTGCAGATATCCATCACACTGGCGGCCGCTCGAGCATGCATCTAGAGGGCCCTATTCTA
TAGTGTCACCTAAATGCTAGAGCTCGCTGATCAGCCTCGACTGTGCCTTCTAGTTGCCAGCCATCTGTTG
TTTGCCCCTCCCCCGTGCCTTCCTTGACCCTGGAAGGTGCCACTCCCACTGTCCTTTCCTAATAAAATGA
GGAAATTGCATCGCATTGTCTGAGTAGGTGTCATTCTATTCTGGGGGGTGGGGTGGGGCAGGACAGCAAG
GGGGAGGATTGGGAAGACAATAGCAGGCATGCTGGGGATGCGGTGGGCTCTATGGCTTCTGAGGCGGAAA
GAACCAGCTGGGGCTCTAGGGGGTATCCCC
[124 nt withheld, positions 4581-4704]
C
[91 nt withheld, positions 4706-4796]
A
[49 nt withheld, positions 4798-4846]
CCTTTGACGTTGGAGTCCACGTTCTTT
[37 nt withheld, positions 4874-4910]
ACCCTATCTCGGTCTATTCTTTTGATTTATAAGGGATTTTGCCGATTTCGGCCTATTGGTTAAAAAATGA
GCTGATTTAACAAAAATTTAACGCGAATTAATTCTGTGGAATGTGTGTCAGTTAGGGTGTGGAAAGTCCC
CAGGCTCCCCAGCAGGCAGAAGTATGCAAAGCATGCATCTCAATTAGTCAGCAACCAGGTGTGGAAAGTC
CCCAGGCTCCCCAGCAGGCAGAAGTATGCAAAGCATGCATCTCAATTAGTCAGCAACCATAGTCCCGCCC
CTAACTCCGCCCATCCCGCCCCTAACTCCGCCCAGTTCCGCCCATTCTCCGCCCCATGGCTGACTAATTT
TTTTTATTTATGCAGAGGCCGAGGCCGCCTCTGCCTCTGAGCTATTCCAGAAGTAGTGAGGAGGCTTTTT
TGGAGGCCTAGGCTTTTGCAAAAAGCTCCCGGGAGCTTGTATATCCATTTTCGGATCTGATCAAGAGACA
GGATGAGGATCGTTTCGCATGATTGAACAAGATGGATTGCACGCAGGTTCTCCGGCCGCTTGGGTGGAGA
GGCTATTCGGCTATGACTGGGCACAACAGACAATCGGCTGCTCTGATGCCGCCGTGTTCCGGCTGTCAGC
GCAGGGGCGCCCGGTTCTTTTTGTCAAGACCGACCTGTCCGGTGCCCTGAATGAACTGCAGGACGAGGCA
GCGCGGCTATCGTGGCTGGCCACGACGGGCGTTCCTTGCGCAGCTGTGCTCGACGTTGTCACTGAAGCGG
GAAGGGACTGGCTGCTATTGGGCGAAGTGCCGGGGCAGGATCTCCTGTCATCTCACCTTGCTCCTGCCGA
GAAAGTATCCATCATGGCTGATGCAATGCGGCGGCTGCATACGCTTGATCCGGCTACCTGCCCATTCGAC
CACCAAGCGAAACATCGCATCGAGCGAGCACGTACTCGGATGGAAGCCGGTCTTGTCGATCAGGATGATC
TGGACGAAGAGCATCAGGGGCTCGCGCCAGCCGAACTGTTCGCCAGGCTCAAGGCGCGCATGCCCGACGG
CGAGGATCTCGTCGTGACCCATGGCGATGCCTGCTTGCCGAATATCATGGTGGAAAATGGCCGCTTTTCT
GGATTCATCGACTGTGGCCGGCTGGGTGTGGCGGACCGCTATCAGGACATAGCGTTGGCTACCCGTGATA
TTGCTGAAGAGCTTGGCGGCGAATGGGCTGACCGCTTCCTCGTGCTTTACGGTATCGCCGCTCCCGATTC
GCAGCGCATCGCCTTCTATCGCCTTCTTGACGAGTTCTTCTGAGCGGGACTCTGGGGTTCGAAATGACCG
ACCAAGCGACGCCCAACCTGCCATCACGAGATTTCGATTCCACCGCCGCCTTCTATGAAAGGTTGGGCTT
CGGAATCGTTTTCCGGGACGCCGGCTGGATGATCCTCCAGCGCGGGGATCTCATGCTGGAGTTCTTCGCC
CACCCCAACTTGTTTATTGCAGCTTATAATGGTTACAAATAAAGCAATAGCATCACAAATTTCACAAATA
AAGCATTTTTTTCACTGCATTCTAGTTGTGGTTTGTCCAAACTCATCAATGTATCTTATCATGTCTGTAT
ACCGTCGACCTCTAGCTAGAGCTTGGCGTAATCATGGTCATAGCTGTTTCCTGTGTGAAATTGTTATCCG
CTCACAATTCCACACAACATACGAGCCGGAAGCATAAAGTGTAAAGCCTGGGGTGCCTAATGAGTGAGCT
AACTCACATTAATTGCGTTGCGCTCACTGCCCGCTTTCCAGTCGGGAAACCTGTCGTGCCAGCTGCATTA
ATGAATCGGCCAACGCGCGGGGAGAGGCGGTTTGCGTATTGGGCGCTCTTCCGCTTCCTCGCTCACTGAC
TCGCTGCGCTCGGTCGTTCGGCTGCGGCGAGCGGTATCAGCTCACTCAAAGGCGGTAATACGGTTATCCA
CAGAATCAGGGGATAACGCAGGAAAGAACATGTGAGCAAAAGGCCAGCAAAAGGCCAGGAACCGTAAAAA
GGCCGCGTTGCTGGCGTTTTTCCATAGGCTCCGCCCCCCTGACGAGCATCACAAAAATCGACGCTCAAGT
CAGAGGTGGCGAAACCCGACAGGACTATAAAGATACCAGGCGTTTCCCCCTGGAAGCTCCCTCGTGCGCT
CTCCTGTTCCGACCCTGCCGCTTACCGGATACCTGTCCGCCTTTCTCCCTTCGGGAAGCGTGGCGCTTTC
TCATAGCTCACGCTGTAGGTATCTCAGTTCGGTGTAGGTCGTTCGCTCCAAGCTGGGCTGTGTGCACGAA
CCCCCCGTTCAGCCCGACCGCTGCGCCTTATCCGGTAACTATCGTCTTGAGTCCAACCCGGTAAGACACG
ACTTATCGCCACTGGCAGCAGCCACTGGTAACAGGATTAGCAAAGCGAGGTATGTAGGCGGTGCTACAGA
GTTCTTGAAGTGGTGGCCTAACTACGGCTACACTAGAAGAACAGTATTTGGTATCTGCGCTCTGCTGAAG
CCAGTTACCTTCGGAAAAAGAGTTGGTAGCTCTTGATCCGGCAAACAAACCACCGCTGGTAGCGGTGGTT
TTTTTGTTTGCAAGCAGCAGATTACGCGCAGAAAAAAAGGATCTCAAGAAGATCCTTTGATCTTTTCTAC
GGGGTCTGACGCTCAGTGGAACGAAAACTCACGTTAAGGGATTTTGGTCATGAGATTATCAAAAAGGATC
TTCACCTAGATCCTTTTAAATTAAAAATGAAGTTTTAAATCAATCTAAAGTATATATGAGTAAACTTGGT
CTGACAGTTACCAATGCTTAATCAGTGAGGCACCTATCTCAGCGATCTGTCTATTTCGTTCATCCATAGT
TGCCTGACTCCCCGTCGTGTAGATAACTACGATACGGGAGGGCTTACCATCTGGCCCCAGTGCTGCAATG
ATACCGCGAGACCCACGCTCACCGGCTCCAGATTTATCAGCAATAAACCAGCCAGCCGGAAGGGCCGAGC
GCAGAAGTGGTCCTGCAACTTTATCCGCCTCCATCCAGTCTATTAATTGTTGCCGGGAAGCTAGAGTAAG
TAGTTCGCCAGTTAATAGTTTGCGCAACGTTGTTGCCATTGCTACAGGCATCGTGGTGTCACGCTCGTCG
TTTGGTATGGCTTCATTCAGCTCCGGTTCCCAACGATCAAGGCGAGTTACATGATCCCCCATGTTGTGCA
AAAAAGCGGTTAGCTCCTTCGGTCCTCCGATCGTTGTCAGAAGTAAGTTGGCCGCAGTGTTATCACTCAT
GGTTATGGCAGCACTGCATAATTCTCTTACTGTCATGCCATCCGTAAGATGCTTTTCTGTGACTGGTGAG
TACTCAACCAAGTCATTCTGAGAATAGTGTATGCGGCGACCGAGTTGCTCTTGCCCGGCGTCAATACGGG
ATAATACCGCGCCACATAGCAGAACTTTAAAAGTGCTCATCATTGGAAAACGTTCTTCGGGGCGAAAACT
CTCAAGGATCTTACCGCTGTTGAGATCCAGTTCGATGTAACCCACTCGTGCACCCAACTGATCTTCAGCA
TCTTTTACTTTCACCAGCGTTTCTGGGTGAGCAAAAACAGGAAGGCAAAATGCCGCAAAAAAGGGAATAA
GGGCGACACGGAAATGTTGAATACTCATACTCTTCCTTTTTCAATATTATTGAAGCATTTATCAGGGTTA
TTGTCTCATGAGCGGATACATATTTGAATGTATTTAGAAAAATAAACAAATAGGGGTTCCGCGCACATTT
CCCCGAAAAGTGCCACCTGACGTC
Features (pLannotate 1.2.2; 23 found; start..end, strand, type, name):
     28..80      -  misc_feature   bom (fragment): basis of mobility region from pBR322
    235..614     +  enhancer       CMV enhancer: human cytomegalovirus immediate early enhancer
    615..818     +  promoter       CMV promoter: human cytomegalovirus (CMV) immediate early promoter
    814..847     +  LTR            5' LTR (truncated) (fragment): truncated 5' long terminal repeat (LTR) from HIV-1
    863..881     +  promoter       T7 promoter: promoter for bacteriophage T7 RNA polymerase
    907..2157    +  CDS            LAMP1: human lysosome-associated membrane glycoprotein 1
   2182..3474    +  CDS            INPP5E (fragment): INP5E_HUMAN - Experimental evidence at protein level: Swiss-Prot protein existence level 1. Phosphatidylinositol (PtdIns) phosphatase that specifically hydrolyzes the 5-phosphate of phosphatidylinositol-3,4,5-trisphosphate (PtdIns(3,4,5)P3), phosphatidylinositol 4,5-bisphosphate (PtdIns(4,5)P2) and phosphatidylinositol 3,5-bisphosphate (PtdIns(3,5)P2) (PubMed:10764818) (By similarity). Specific for lipid substrates, inactive towards water soluble inositol phosphates (PubMed:10764818). Plays an essential role in the primary cilium by controlling ciliary growth and phosphoinositide 3-kinase (PI3
   3487..4194    +  CDS            mCherry: mCherry is a basic (constitutively fluorescent) red fluorescent protein published in 2004, derived from Discosoma sp.. It is reported to be a very rapidly-maturing monomer with low acid sensitivity.
   4267..4285    -  promoter       SP6 promoter: promoter for bacteriophage SP6 RNA polymerase
   4311..4535    +  polyA_signal   bGH poly(A) signal: bovine growth hormone polyadenylation signal
   4539..4560    +  promoter       SV40 promoter (fragment): SV40 enhancer and early promoter
   4581..5009    +  rep_origin     f1 ori (sequence partly withheld): f1 bacteriophage origin of replication; arrow indicates direction of (+) strand synthesis
   5023..5352    +  promoter       SV40 promoter: SV40 enhancer and early promoter
   5419..6210    +  CDS            neo: KKA2_KLEPN - Also known as kan, nptII. Experimental evidence at protein level: Swiss-Prot protein existence level 1. Resistance to kanamycin, neomycin, paromomycin, ribostamycin, butirosin and gentamicin B. From Klebsiella pneumoniae.
   6234..6392    +  CDS            ble (fragment): BLE_KLEPN - Experimental evidence at protein level: Swiss-Prot protein existence level 1. Binding protein with a strong affinity to the bleomycin family of antibiotics. Binds to CL990; an antimitotic-antibiotic compound. From Klebsiella pneumoniae.
   6387..6508    +  polyA_signal   SV40 poly(A) signal: SV40 polyadenylation signal
   6581..6597    -  protein_bind   lac operator: The lac repressor binds to the lac operator to inhibit transcription in E. coli. This inhibition can be relieved by adding lactose or isopropyl-β-D-thiogalactopyranoside (IPTG). lac repressor encoded by lacI
   6605..6635    -  promoter       lac promoter: promoter for the E. coli lac operon
   6650..6671    -  protein_bind   CAP binding site: CAP binding activates transcription in the presence of cAMP. E. coli catabolite activator protein
   6684..6776    -  CDS            lacI (fragment): lac repressor; lacI; The lac repressor binds to the lac operator to inhibit transcription in E. coli. This inhibition can be relieved by adding lactose or isopropyl-β-D-thiogalactopyranoside (IPTG).
   6959..7547    -  rep_origin     ori: high-copy-number ColE1/pMB1/pBR322/pUC origin of replication
   7718..8578    -  CDS            AmpR: β-lactamase; bla; confers resistance to ampicillin, carbenicillin, and related antibiotics
   8579..8683    -  promoter       AmpR promoter: bla
