>Addgene plasmid #236004 | pcDNA3-Lyso-INPP5E | analyzer sequence | sequence record 464348
GACGGATCGGGAGATCTCCCGATCCCCTATGGTCGACTCTCAGTACAATCTGCTCTGATGCCGCATAGTT
AAGCCAGTATCTGCTCCCTGCTTGTGTGTTGGAGGTCGCTGAGTAGTGCGCGAGCAAAATTTAAGCTACA
ACAAGGCAAGGCTTGACCGACAATTGCATGAAGAATCTGCTTAGGGTTAGGCGTTTTGCGCTGCTTCGCG
ATGTACGGGCCAGATATACGCGTTGACATTGATTATTGACTAGTTATTAATAGTAATCAATTACGGGGTC
ATTAGTTCATAGCCCATATATGGAGTTCCGCGTTACATAACTTACGGTAAATGGCCCGCCTGGCTGACCG
CCCAACGACCCCCGCCCATTGACGTCAATAATGACGTATGTTCCCATAGTAACGCCAATAGGGACTTTCC
ATTGACGTCAATGGGTGGACTATTTACGGTAAACTGCCCACTTGGCAGTACATCAAGTGTATCATATGCC
AAGTACGCCCCCTATTGACGTCAATGACGGTAAATGGCCCGCCTGGCATTATGCCCAGTACATGACCTTA
TGGGACTTTCCTACTTGGCAGTACATCTACGTATTAGTCATCGCTATTACCATGGTGATGCGGTTTTGGC
AGTACATCAATGGGCGTGGATAGCGGTTTGACTCACGGGGATTTCCAAGTCTCCACCCCATTGACGTCAA
TGGGAGTTTGTTTTGGCACCAAAATCAACGGGACTTTCCAAAATGTCGTAACAACTCCGCCCCATTGACG
CAAATGGGCGGTAGGCGTGTACGGTGGGAGGTCTATATAAGCAGAGCTCTCTGGCTAACTAGAGAACCCA
CTGCTTACTGGCTTATCGAAATTAATACGACTCACTATAGGGAGACCCAAGCTTATGGCGGCCCCCGGCA
GCGCCCGGCGACCCCTGCTGCTGCTACTGCTGTTGCTGCTGCTCGGCCTCATGCATTGTGCGTCAGCAGC
AATGTTTATGGTGAAAAATGGCAACGGGACCGCGTGCATAATGGCCAACTTCTCTGCTGCCTTCTCAGTG
AACTACGACACCAAGAGTGGCCCTAAGAACATGACCTTTGACCTGCCATCAGATGCCACAGTGGTGCTCA
ACCGCAGCTCCTGTGGAAAAGAGAACACTTCTGACCCCAGTCTCGTGATTGCTTTTGGAAGAGGACATAC
ACTCACTCTCAATTTCACGAGAAATGCAACACGTTACAGCGTCCAGCTCATGAGTTTTGTTTATAACTTG
TCAGACACACACCTTTTCCCCAATGCGAGCTCCAAAGAAATCAAGACTGTGGAATCTATAACTGACATCA
GGGCAGATATAGATAAAAAATACAGATGTGTTAGTGGCACCCAGGTCCACATGAACAACGTGACCGTAAC
GCTCCATGATGCCACCATCCAGGCGTACCTTTCCAACAGCAGCTTCAGCAGGGGAGAGACACGCTGTGAA
CAAGACAGGCCTTCCCCAACCACAGCGCCCCCTGCGCCACCCAGCCCCTCGCCCTCACCCGTGCCCAAGA
GCCCCTCTGTGGACAAGTACAACGTGAGCGGCACCAACGGGACCTGCCTGCTGGCCAGCATGGGGCTGCA
GCTGAACCTCACCTATGAGAGGAAGGACAACACGACGGTGACAAGGCTTCTCAACATCAACCCCAACAAG
ACCTCGGCCAGCGGGAGCTGCGGCGCCCACCTGGTGACTCTGGAGCTGCACAGCGAGGGCACCACCGTCC
TGCTCTTCCAGTTCGGGATGAATGCAAGTTCTAGCCGGTTTTTCCTACAAGGAATCCAGTTGAATACAAT
TCTTCCTGACGCCAGAGACCCTGCCTTTAAAGCTGCCAACGGCTCCCTGCGAGCGCTGCAGGCCACAGTC
GGCAATTCCTACAAGTGCAACGCGGAGGAGCACGTCCGTGTCACGAAGGCGTTTTCAGTCAATATATTCA
AAGTGTGGGTCCAGGCTTTCAAGGTGGAAGGTGGCCAGTTTGGCTCTGTGGAGGAGTGTCTGCTGGACGA
GAACAGCATGCTGATCCCCATCGCTGTGGGTGGTGCCCTGGCGGGGCTGGTCCTCATCGTCCTCATCGCC
TACCTCGTCGGCAGGAAGAGGAGTCACGCAGGCTACCAGACTATCGGTGGTGGCGGTGGTGCGGATCCCT
CGGATCTTGCAGACTACAAGCTCCGCGCGCAGCCGCTCCTGGTGCGGGCCCACAGCAGCCTGGGCCCCGG
CCGGCCGCGGAGCCCCCTGGCCTGCGACGACTGTTCCCTTCGCTCGGCCAAATCCTCCTTCAGCCTCCTG
GCGCCCATCCGCAGCAAGGACGTCCGCAGCAGGAGTTACCTGGAGGGCAGCCTCCTGGCCAGCGGGGCCC
TGTTGGGGGCGGATGAGCTGGCCCGCTACTTCCCAGACCGGAACGTGGCACTCTTCGTGGCCACCTGGAA
CATGCAGGGCCAGAAGGAGCTCCCGCCCAGCCTGGACGAGTTCCTGCTCCCAGCCGAGGCCGACTATGCC
CAGGACCTGTATGTCATCGGGGTCCAGGAGGGCTGTTCTGACAGGCGGGAGTGGGAGACTCGTCTGCAGG
AGACGCTGGGCCCGCACTATGTGCTGCTGTCCTCGGCGGCCCACGGCGTGCTCTACATGTCGCTCTTCAT
CCGCAGGGACCTCATCTGGTTCTGCTCAGAGGTGGAGTGCTCCACGGTGACCACACGCATCGTGTCTCAG
ATCAAGACCAAGGGGGCCTTGGGCATCAGCTTCACCTTTTTTGGCACTTCCTTCCTCTTCATCACGTCCC
ACTTCACCTCAGGTGACGGGAAGGTGGCGGAGCGGCTGCTGGACTACACCAGGACTGTACAAGCCCTGGT
CCTGCCCAGAAATGTGCCCGACACCAACCCCTATCGCTCCAGCGCAGCGGACGTCACCACCCGCTTCGAT
GAGGTGTTCTGGTTTGGAGACTTCAACTTCCGCCTGAGTGGCGGGCGCACAGTCGTGGACGCCCTCCTGT
GCCAGGGCCTGGTGGTGGACGTGCCGGCGCTGCTGCAGCACGACCAGCTCATCCGGGAGATGCGGAAAGG
GTCCATCTTCAAGGGCTTCCAGGAGCCGGACATCCACTTCCTCCCATCATACAAGTTTGACATCGGGAAG
GACACGTACGACAGCACCTCCAAGCAGAGGACGCCCTCATACACGGACCGCGTCTTGTACAGAAGCCGCC
ACAAGGGTGACATCTGTCCTGTGAGCTACTCTTCCTGCCCCGGGATCAAGACGTCCGACCACCGCCCTGT
GTATGGCCTCTTCCGGGTGAAAGTGAGGCCGGGGCGAGACAACATTCCGTTGGCAGCTGGCAAATTTGAT
AGAGAACTGTACTTACTAGGAATTAAAAGACGGATTTCGAAGGAGATTCAGAGGCAGCAAGCACTACAGA
GTCAGAACTCCAGCACCATCGCCTCCGTTTCTGCTAGCGATCCCATGGTGAGCAAGGGCGAGGAGGATAA
CATGGCCATCATCAAGGAGTTCATGCGCTTCAAGGTGCACATGGAGGGCTCCGTGAACGGCCACGAGTTC
GAGATCGAGGGCGAGGGCGAGGGCCGCCCCTACGAGGGCACCCAGACCGCCAAGCTGAAGGTGACCAAGG
GTGGCCCCCTGCCCTTCGCCTGGGACATCCTGTCCCCTCAGTTCATGTACGGCTCCAAGGCCTACGTGAA
GCACCCCGCCGACATCCCCGACTACTTGAAGCTGTCCTTCCCCGAGGGCTTCAAGTGGGAGCGCGTGATG
AACTTCGAGGACGGCGGCGTGGTGACCGTGACCCAGGACTCCTCCCTGCAGGACGGCGAGTTCATCTACA
AGGTGAAGCTGCGCGGCACCAACTTCCCCTCCGACGGCCCCGTAATGCAGAAGAAGACCATGGGCTGGGA
GGCCTCCTCCGAGCGGATGTACCCCGAGGACGGCGCCCTGAAGGGCGAGATCAAGCAGAGGCTGAAGCTG
AAGGACGGCGGCCACTACGACGCTGAGGTCAAGACCACCTACAAGGCCAAGAAGCCCGTGCAGCTGCCCG
GCGCCTACAACGTCAACATCAAGTTGGACATCACCTCCCACAACGAGGACTACACCATCGTGGAACAGTA
CGAACGCGCCGAGGGCCGCCACTCCACCGGCGGCATGGACGAGCTGTACAAGTAAGAATTCTGCAGATAT
CCATCACACTGGCGGCCGCTCGAGCATGCATCTAGAGGGCCCTATTCTATAGTGTCACCTAAATGCTAGA
GCTCGCTGATCAGCCTCGACTGTGCCTTCTAGTTGCCAGCCATCTGTTGTTTGCCCCTCCCCCGTGCCTT
CCTTGACCCTGGAAGGTGCCACTCCCACTGTCCTTTCCTAATAAAATGAGGAAATTGCATCGCATTGTCT
GAGTAGGTGTCATTCTATTCTGGGGGGTGGGGTGGGGCAGGACAGCAAGGGGGAGGATTGGGAAGACAAT
AGCAGGCATGCTGGGGATGCGGTGGGCTCTATGGCTTCTGAGGCGGAAAGAACCAGCTGGGGCTCTAGGG
GGTATCCCC
[124 nt withheld, positions 4560-4683]
C
[32 nt withheld, positions 4685-4716]
CA
[57 nt withheld, positions 4719-4775]
A
[49 nt withheld, positions 4777-4825]
CCTTTGACGTTGGAGTCCACGTTCTTT
[37 nt withheld, positions 4853-4889]
ACCCTATCTCGGTCTATTCTTTTGATTTATAAGGGATTTTGGGGATTTCGGCCTATTGGTTAAAAAATGA
GCTGATTTAACAAAAATTTAACGCGAATTAATTCTGTGGAATGTGTGTCAGTTAGGGTGTGGAAAGTCCC
CAGGCTCCCCAGGCAGGCAGAAGTATGCAAAGCATGCATCTCAATTAGTCAGCAACCAGGTGTGGAAAGT
CCCCAGGCTCCCCAGCAGGCAGAAGTATGCAAAGCATGCATCTCAATTAGTCAGCAACCATAGTCCCGCC
CCTAACTCCGCCCATCCCGCCCCTAACTCCGCCCAGTTCCGCCCATTCTCCGCCCCATGGCTGACTAATT
TTTTTTATTTATGCAGAGGCCGAGGCCGCCTCTGCCTCTGAGCTATTCCAGAAGTAGTGAGGAGGCTTTT
TTGGAGGCCTAGGCTTTTGCAAAAAGCTCCCGGGAGCTTGTATATCCATTTTCGGATCTGATCAAGAGAC
AGGATGAGGATCGTTTCGCATGATTGAACAAGATGGATTGCACGCAGGTTCTCCGGCCGCTTGGGTGGAG
AGGCTATTCGGCTATGACTGGGCACAACAGACAATCGGCTGCTCTGATGCCGCCGTGTTCCGGCTGTCAG
CGCAGGGGCGCCCGGTTCTTTTTGTCAAGACCGACCTGTCCGGTGCCCTGAATGAACTGCAGGACGAGGC
AGCGCGGCTATCGTGGCTGGCCACGACGGGCGTTCCTTGCGCAGCTGTGCTCGACGTTGTCACTGAAGCG
GGAAGGGACTGGCTGCTATTGGGCGAAGTGCCGGGGCAGGATCTCCTGTCATCTCACCTTGCTCCTGCCG
AGAAAGTATCCATCATGGCTGATGCAATGCGGCGGCTGCATACGCTTGATCCGGCTACCTGCCCATTCGA
CCACCAAGCGAAACATCGCATCGAGCGAGCACGTACTCGGATGGAAGCCGGTCTTGTCGATCAGGATGAT
CTGGACGAAGAGCATCAGGGGCTCGCGCCAGCCGAACTGTTCGCCAGGCTCAAGGCGCGCATGCCCGACG
GCGAGGATCTCGTCGTGACCCATGGCGATGCCTGCTTGCCGAATATCATGGTGGAAAATGGCCGCTTTTC
TGGATTCATCGACTGTGGCCGGCTGGGTGTGGCGGACCGCTATCAGGACATAGCGTTGGCTACCCGTGAT
ATTGCTGAAGAGCTTGGCGGCGAATGGGCTGACCGCTTCCTCGTGCTTTACGGTATCGCCGCTCCCGATT
CGCAGCGCATCGCCTTCTATCGCCTTCTTGACGAGTTCTTCTGAGCGGGACTCTGGGGTTCGAAATGACC
GACCAAGCGACGCCCAACCTGCCATCACGAGATTTCGATTCCACCGCCGCCTTCTATGAAAGGTTGGGCT
TCGGAATCGTTTTCCGGGACGCCGGCTGGATGATCCTCCAGCGCGGGGATCTCATGCTGGAGTTCTTCGC
CCACCCCAACTTGTTTATTGCAGCTTATAATGGTTACAAATAAAGCAATAGCATCACAAATTTCACAAAT
AAAGCATTTTTTTCACTGCATTCTAGTTGTGGTTTGTCCAAACTCATCAATGTATCTTATCATGTCTGTA
TACCGTCGACCTCTAGCTAGAGCTTGGCGTAATCATGGTCATAGCTGTTTCCTGTGTGAAATTGTTATCC
GCTCACAATTCCACACAACATACGAGCCGGAAGCATAAAGTGTAAAGCCTGGGGTGCCTAATGAGTGAGC
TAACTCACATTAATTGCGTTGCGCTCACTGCCCGCTTTCCAGTCGGGAAACCTGTCGTGCCAGCTGCATT
AATGAATCGGCCAACGCGCGGGGAGAGGCGGTTTGCGTATTGGGCGCTCTTCCGCTTCCTCGCTCACTGA
CTCGCTGCGCTCGGTCGTTCGGCTGCGGCGAGCGGTATCAGCTCACTCAAAGGCGGTAATACGGTTATCC
ACAGAATCAGGGGATAACGCAGGAAAGAACATGTGAGCAAAAGGCCAGCAAAAGGCCAGGAACCGTAAAA
AGGCCGCGTTGCTGGCGTTTTTCCATAGGCTCCGCCCCCCTGACGAGCATCACAAAAATCGACGCTCAAG
TCAGAGGTGGCGAAACCCGACAGGACTATAAAGATACCAGGCGTTTCCCCCTGGAAGCTCCCTCGTGCGC
TCTCCTGTTCCGACCCTGCCGCTTACCGGATACCTGTCCGCCTTTCTCCCTTCGGGAAGCGTGGCGCTTT
CTCAATGCTCACGCTGTAGGTATCTCAGTTCGGTGTAGGTCGTTCGCTCCAAGCTGGGCTGTGTGCACGA
ACCCCCCGTTCAGCCCGACCGCTGCGCCTTATCCGGTAACTATCGTCTTGAGTCCAACCCGGTAAGACAC
GACTTATCGCCACTGGCAGCAGCCACTGGTAACAGGATTAGCAGAGCGAGGTATGTAGGCGGTGCTACAG
AGTTCTTGAAGTGGTGGCCTAACTACGGCTACACTAGAAGGACAGTATTTGGTATCTGCGCTCTGCTGAA
GCCAGTTACCTTCGGAAAAAGAGTTGGTAGCTCTTGATCCGGCAAACAAACCACCGCTGGTAGCGGTGGT
TTTTTTGTTTGCAAGCAGCAGATTACGCGCAGAAAAAAAGGATCTCAAGAAGATCCTTTGATCTTTTCTA
CGGGGTCTGACGCTCAGTGGAACGAAAACTCACGTTAAGGGATTTTGGTCATGAGATTATCAAAAAGGAT
CTTCACCTAGATCCTTTTAAATTAAAAATGAAGTTTTAAATCAATCTAAAGTATATATGAGTAAACTTGG
TCTGACAGTTACCAATGCTTAATCAGTGAGGCACCTATCTCAGCGATCTGTCTATTTCGTTCATCCATAG
TTGCCTGACTCCCCGTCGTGTAGATAACTACGATACGGGAGGGCTTACCATCTGGCCCCAGTGCTGCAAT
GATACCGCGAGACCCACGCTCACCGGCTCCAGATTTATCAGCAATAAACCAGCCAGCCGGAAGGGCCGAG
CGCAGAAGTGGTCCTGCAACTTTATCCGCCTCCATCCAGTCTATTAATTGTTGCCGGGAAGCTAGAGTAA
GTAGTTCGCCAGTTAATAGTTTGCGCAACGTTGTTGCCATTGCTACAGGCATCGTGGTGTCACGCTCGTC
GTTTGGTATGGCTTCATTCAGCTCCGGTTCCCAACGATCAAGGCGAGTTACATGATCCCCCATGTTGTGC
AAAAAAGCGGTTAGCTCCTTCGGTCCTCCGATCGTTGTCAGAAGTAAGTTGGCCGCAGTGTTATCACTCA
TGGTTATGGCAGCACTGCATAATTCTCTTACTGTCATGCCATCCGTAAGATGCTTTTCTGTGACTGGTGA
GTACTCAACCAAGTCATTCTGAGAATAGTGTATGCGGCGACCGAGTTGCTCTTGCCCGGCGTCAATACGG
GATAATACCGCGCCACATAGCAGAACTTTAAAAGTGCTCATCATTGGAAAACGTTCTTCGGGGCGAAAAC
TCTCAAGGATCTTACCGCTGTTGAGATCCAGTTCGATGTAACCCACTCGTGCACCCAACTGATCTTCAGC
ATCTTTTACTTTCACCAGCGTTTCTGGGTGAGCAAAAACAGGAAGGCAAAATGCCGCAAAAAAGGGAATA
AGGGCGACACGGAAATGTTGAATACTCATACTCTTCCTTTTTCAATATTATTGAAGCATTTATCAGGGTT
ATTGTCTCATGAGCGGATACATATTTGAATGTATTTAGAAAAATAAACAAATAGGGGTTCCGCGCACATT
TCCCCGAAAAGTGCCACCTGACGTC
Features (pLannotate 1.2.2; 23 found; start..end, strand, type, name):
     36..80      -  misc_feature   bom (fragment): basis of mobility region from pBR322
    235..614     +  enhancer       CMV enhancer: human cytomegalovirus immediate early enhancer
    615..818     +  promoter       CMV promoter: human cytomegalovirus (CMV) immediate early promoter
    814..847     +  LTR            5' LTR (truncated) (fragment): truncated 5' long terminal repeat (LTR) from HIV-1
    863..881     +  promoter       T7 promoter: promoter for bacteriophage T7 RNA polymerase
    895..2145    +  CDS            LAMP1: LAMP1_HUMAN - Experimental evidence at protein level: Swiss-Prot protein existence level 1. (Microbial infection) Acts as a receptor for Lassa virus protein. From Homo sapiens (Human).
   2170..3462    +  CDS            INPP5E (fragment): INP5E_HUMAN - Experimental evidence at protein level: Swiss-Prot protein existence level 1. Phosphatidylinositol (PtdIns) phosphatase that specifically hydrolyzes the 5-phosphate of phosphatidylinositol-3,4,5-trisphosphate (PtdIns(3,4,5)P3), phosphatidylinositol 4,5-bisphosphate (PtdIns(4,5)P2) and phosphatidylinositol 3,5-bisphosphate (PtdIns(3,5)P2) (PubMed:10764818) (By similarity). Specific for lipid substrates, inactive towards water soluble inositol phosphates (PubMed:10764818). Plays an essential role in the primary cilium by controlling ciliary growth and phosphoinositide 3-kinase (PI3
   3475..4182    +  CDS            mCherry: mCherry is a basic (constitutively fluorescent) red fluorescent protein published in 2004, derived from Discosoma sp.. It is reported to be a very rapidly-maturing monomer with low acid sensitivity.
   4246..4264    -  promoter       SP6 promoter: promoter for bacteriophage SP6 RNA polymerase
   4290..4514    +  polyA_signal   bGH poly(A) signal: bovine growth hormone polyadenylation signal
   4518..4539    +  promoter       SV40 promoter (fragment): SV40 enhancer and early promoter
   4560..4988    +  rep_origin     f1 ori (sequence partly withheld): f1 bacteriophage origin of replication; arrow indicates direction of (+) strand synthesis
   5002..5332    +  promoter       SV40 promoter: SV40 enhancer and early promoter
   5399..6190    +  CDS            neo: KKA2_KLEPN - Also known as kan, nptII. Experimental evidence at protein level: Swiss-Prot protein existence level 1. Resistance to kanamycin, neomycin, paromomycin, ribostamycin, butirosin and gentamicin B. From Klebsiella pneumoniae.
   6214..6372    +  CDS            ble (fragment): BLE_KLEPN - Experimental evidence at protein level: Swiss-Prot protein existence level 1. Binding protein with a strong affinity to the bleomycin family of antibiotics. Binds to CL990; an antimitotic-antibiotic compound. From Klebsiella pneumoniae.
   6367..6488    +  polyA_signal   SV40 poly(A) signal: SV40 polyadenylation signal
   6561..6577    -  protein_bind   lac operator: The lac repressor binds to the lac operator to inhibit transcription in E. coli. This inhibition can be relieved by adding lactose or isopropyl-β-D-thiogalactopyranoside (IPTG). lac repressor encoded by lacI
   6585..6615    -  promoter       lac promoter: promoter for the E. coli lac operon
   6630..6651    -  protein_bind   CAP binding site: CAP binding activates transcription in the presence of cAMP. E. coli catabolite activator protein
   6664..6756    -  CDS            lacI (fragment): lac repressor; lacI; The lac repressor binds to the lac operator to inhibit transcription in E. coli. This inhibition can be relieved by adding lactose or isopropyl-β-D-thiogalactopyranoside (IPTG).
   6939..7527    -  rep_origin     ori: high-copy-number ColE1/pMB1/pBR322/pUC origin of replication
   7698..8558    -  CDS            AmpR: β-lactamase; bla; confers resistance to ampicillin, carbenicillin, and related antibiotics
   8559..8663    -  promoter       AmpR promoter: bla
