[The description below was written by a language model from this plasmid's Addgene catalogue record and pLannotate feature annotations shown in this document.]
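Description:
pcDNA3-Lyso-INPP5E is a mammalian expression plasmid built on the pcDNA3 backbone, about 8.7 kb in total with a roughly 3.3 kb insert placed between the HindIII and EcoRI sites. It is propagated in E. coli through a high-copy ColE1/pUC-type origin with ampicillin selection from the bla gene, and it also carries an f1 origin. For selection in mammalian cells, an SV40 early promoter drives a neomycin phosphotransferase gene followed by the SV40 polyadenylation signal, allowing G418 selection. Two sequence records are annotated for this plasmid, a full sequencing result and a deposited reference differing by about 20 nt. They show the same set and order of features. Short hits to an HIV-1 LTR, ble, lacI and lac promoter elements are small fragments typical of backbone annotation rather than functional parts of the design.

The payload is a single fusion open reading frame transcribed from the CMV immediate-early enhancer and promoter and terminated by the bovine growth hormone polyadenylation signal, with T7 and SP6 phage promoters flanking the cloning region. Full-length human LAMP1, a lysosomal membrane glycoprotein, sits at the N terminus and anchors the fusion to lysosomes. It is followed by a fragment of human INPP5E (residues 214–644), and then by mCherry at the C terminus for red fluorescent visualisation of expression and localisation. INPP5E removes the 5-phosphate from PI(3,4,5)P3 and PI(4,5)P2, so the construct serves to deplete these phosphoinositides locally at the lysosome. The associated work concerns lysosomal PIP3 detected with genetically encoded lipid biosensors, which fits its use as a compartment-specific perturbation tool.
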