Addgene plasmid #236004: pcDNA3-Lyso-INPP5E
Purpose: Lysosome-targeted inositol polyphosphate 5 phosphatase (INPP5E); hydrolyzes 5-phosphate in PI(3,4,5)P3 and PI(4,5)P2.
Depositing lab: Jin Zhang. Depositing organization: University of California, San Diego (UCSD). Publication: Lysosomal PIP(3) revealed by genetically encoded lipid biosensors. Sahan AZ, Chen M, Su Q, Li Q, Wang D, Zhang J. Proc Natl Acad Sci U S A. 2025 Apr;122(13):e2426929122. doi: 10.1073/pnas.2426929122. Epub 2025 Mar 24. PubMed 40127277.
Backbone
  Vector backbone: pcDNA3
  Backbone manufacturer: Invitrogen
  Backbone size w/o insert (bp): 5403
  Total vector size (bp): 8694
  Vector type: Mammalian Expression
  Selectable markers: Neomycin (select with G418)
Growth in bacteria
  Bacterial resistance: Ampicillin, 100 μg/mL
  Growth temperature: 37°C
  Growth strain: DH5alpha
  Copy number: High Copy
Gene/Insert
  Gene/Insert name: Lyso-INPP5E (alt name: LAMP1-INPP5E(214-644)-mCherry)
  Species: H. sapiens (human), Synthetic
  Insert size (bp): 3291
  Entrez Gene: LAMP1 (a.k.a. CD107a, LAMPA, LGP120); INPP5E (a.k.a. CORS1, CPD4, JBTS1, MORMS, PPI5PIV, pharbin)
  Promoter: CMV
  Tag / fusion protein: Full-length LAMP1 (N terminal on insert); mCherry (C terminal on insert)
  Cloning method: Restriction Enzyme; 5′ cloning site HindIII (not destroyed); 3′ cloning site EcoRI (not destroyed)
  Sequencing primers: 5′ CMV forward; 3′ BGH reverse
Terms and licenses: Academic/Nonprofit Terms; Industry Terms: Not Available to Industry
How to cite: pcDNA3-Lyso-INPP5E was a gift from Jin Zhang (Addgene plasmid # 236004 ; http://n2t.net/addgene:236004 ; RRID:Addgene_236004)
